>Addgene plasmid #30144 | pCAX APP AENATA | addgene partial sequence | sequence record 35357 | 30144 with Bglob-pA-R
GCATCTGCTCAAAGAACTTGGCGGTTGCATTTTCGGCGCCGTTCTGCTGCATCTTGGACAGGTGGCGCTC
CTCTGGGGTGACAGCGGCGTCAACCTCCACCACACCATGATGAATGGATGTGTACTGTTTCTTCTTCAGC
ATCACCAAGGTGATGACGATCACTGT
[126 nt withheld, positions 167-292]
CATCTTCACTTCAGAGATCTCCTCCGTCTTGATATTTGTCAACCCAGAACCTGGTCGAGTGGTCAGTCCT
CGGTCGGCAGCAGGGCGGGCATCAACAGGCTCAACTTCGTTTTCTGTGTTGGCTGGCACAGAGTCAGCCC
CAAAAGAATGCCACGGCTGGAGATCGTCCAGGCTGAACTCTCCATTCACGGGAAGGAGCTCCACGGTGGT
TTTCGTTTCGGTCAAAGATGGCATGAGAGCATCGTTTCCGTAACTGATCCTTGGTTCACTAATCATGTTG
GCCAAGACGTCATCTGAATAGTTTTGCTCTTTCTGAAGCAGCTCATCAACTTCATCCTGAATCTCCTCGG
CCACTGCAGGCACGTTGTAGAGCAGGGAGAGAGACTGATTCATGCGCTCATAAATCACACGGAGGTGTGT
CATAACCTGGGACCGGATCTGAGCGGCTTTCTTGG
