[The description below was written by a language model from this plasmid's Addgene catalogue record.]
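Description:
pCAX APP AENATA is a mammalian expression plasmid built on the pCAX backbone that carries a mutant form of human amyloid precursor protein (APP). It is maintained in bacteria as a high-copy plasmid under ampicillin selection. The record does not name the origin of replication, the promoter driving the insert, or any polyadenylation signal, and no feature table is available to confirm these elements. No mammalian selection marker, epitope tag or reporter is listed. The recorded backbone size of about 1.4 kb appears small for a complete expression vector and should be treated with caution.

The insert, listed at roughly 2 kb, was placed between EcoRV and NotI sites, both of which remain intact and so can be used to excise or exchange the coding region. Its defining feature is substitution of the YENPTY motif with AENATA, replacing both tyrosines and the proline with alanine. YENPTY is a conserved sequence in the cytoplasmic tail of APP, generally known as an NPXY-type internalisation signal and a docking site for phosphotyrosine-binding-domain adaptor proteins. The mutation is therefore expected to disrupt these intracellular interactions while leaving the extracellular and transmembrane portions of the protein unaltered.

The associated publication examined the role of APP in neuronal migration using in utero RNA interference. This suggests the construct served as a domain-mutant version of APP for testing whether the cytoplasmic motif is needed for APP function in migrating neurons. However, the record itself does not spell out the exact experimental use.
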