Addgene plasmid #30144: pCAX APP AENATA
Depositing lab: Dennis Selkoe & Tracy Young-Pearse. Depositing organization: Brigham and Women's Hospital. Publication: A critical function for beta-amyloid precursor protein in neuronal migration revealed by in utero RNA interference. Young-Pearse TL, Bai J, Chang R, Zheng JB, LoTurco JJ, Selkoe DJ. J Neurosci. 2007 Dec 26. 27(52):14459-69. 10.1523/JNEUROSCI.4701-07.2007 PubMed 18160654.
Backbone
  Vector backbone: pCAX
  Backbone size w/o insert (bp): 1380
  Vector type: Mammalian Expression
Growth in bacteria
  Bacterial resistance: Ampicillin, 100 μg/mL
  Growth temperature: 37°C
  Growth strain: DH5alpha
  Copy number: High Copy
Gene/Insert
  Gene/Insert name: Amyloid Precursor Protein (alt name: APP)
  Species: H. sapiens (human)
  Insert size (bp): 2000
  Mutation: YENPTY-->AENATA
  Entrez Gene: APP (a.k.a. AAA, ABETA, ABPP, AD1, APPI, CTFgamma, CVAP, PN-II, PN2, alpha-sAPP, preA4)
  Cloning method: Restriction Enzyme; 5′ cloning site EcoRV (not destroyed); 3′ cloning site NotI (not destroyed)
  Sequencing primers: 5′ n/a
Terms and licenses: Academic/Nonprofit Terms; Industry Terms: Not Available to Industry
How to cite: pCAX APP AENATA was a gift from Dennis Selkoe & Tracy Young-Pearse (Addgene plasmid # 30144 ; http://n2t.net/addgene:30144 ; RRID:Addgene_30144)
